Addgene plasmid #125468: lentiSAMv2 C2CD4A/B-enh1-guide4
Purpose: CRISPR-mediated activation of human islet enhancer containing T2D-associated variant rs182222907 (C2CD4A/B GWAS locus)
Depositing lab: Jorge Ferrer. Depositing organization: Imperial College London. Publication: Human pancreatic islet three-dimensional chromatin architecture provides insights into the genetics of type 2 diabetes. Miguel-Escalada I, Bonas-Guarch S, Cebola I, Ponsa-Cobas J, Mendieta-Esteban J, Atla G, Javierre BM, Rolando DMY, Farabella I, Morgan CC, Garcia-Hurtado J, Beucher A, Moran I, Pasquali L, Ramos-Rodriguez M, Appel EVR, Linneberg A, Gjesing AP, Witte DR, Pedersen O, Grarup N, Ravassard P, Torrents D, Mercader JM, Piemonti L, Berney T, de Koning EJP, Kerr-Conte J, Pattou F, Fedko IO, Groop L, Prokopenko I, Hansen T, Marti-Renom MA, Fraser P, Ferrer J. Nat Genet. 2019 Jun 28. pii: 10.1038/s41588-019-0457-0. doi: 10.1038/s41588-019-0457-0. PubMed 31253982.
Backbone
  Vector backbone: lentiSAMv2
  Backbone manufacturer: Feng Zhang (Addgene #75112)
  Vector type: Mammalian Expression, Lentiviral, CRISPR
  Selectable markers: Blasticidin
Growth in bacteria
  Bacterial resistance: Ampicillin, 100 μg/mL
  Growth temperature: 37°C
  Growth strain: Stbl3
  Copy number: High Copy
Gene/Insert
  Gene/Insert name: dCas9-VP64-2A-BlastR
  gRNA/shRNA sequence: CTTGCCAACGTTTAATGTTT
  Species: H. sapiens (human)
  Promoter: EF1a core and U6
  Cloning method: Restriction Enzyme; 5′ cloning site Unknown (destroyed during cloning); 3′ cloning site Unknown (destroyed during cloning)
  Sequencing primers: 5′ GATCCGCCACCATGGATGC
Terms and licenses: Academic/Nonprofit Terms; Industry Terms: Not Available to Industry
How to cite: lentiSAMv2 C2CD4A/B-enh1-guide4 was a gift from Jorge Ferrer (Addgene plasmid # 125468 ; http://n2t.net/addgene:125468 ; RRID:Addgene_125468)
