[The description below was written by a language model from this plasmid's Addgene catalogue record and pLannotate feature annotations shown in this document.]
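Description:
lentiSAMv2 C2CD4A/B-enh1-guide4 is a third-generation-style lentiviral CRISPR activation plasmid built on the lentiSAMv2 backbone, carrying both a guide RNA cassette and a dCas9 activator in a single transfer vector of about 13.5 kb. It is maintained in E. coli through a high-copy ColE1/pUC-type origin with ampicillin resistance. An f1 origin and an SV40/EM7-driven bleomycin/Zeocin resistance cassette sit in the backbone outside the viral region. The viral genome is transcribed from a CMV enhancer/promoter fused to a truncated HIV-1 5' LTR, followed by the Ψ packaging signal, a gag fragment, the RRE and cPPT/CTS. It ends with a WPRE and a truncated 3' LTR, with a bGH polyadenylation signal downstream.

Within the provirus, a human U6 promoter drives a guide RNA directed at a human pancreatic islet enhancer in the C2CD4A/B type 2 diabetes GWAS locus, the enhancer that contains the variant rs182222907. The S. pyogenes scaffold is annotated in fragments because it is interrupted by two MS2 stem loops. These loops bind MS2 coat protein and so allow recruitment of MS2-fused activator proteins, which would have to be supplied from a separate construct. Downstream, the EF-1α core promoter expresses NLS-tagged, catalytically dead Cas9. According to the catalogue entry, dCas9 is fused to VP64 and linked through a 2A peptide to blasticidin S deaminase for selection of transduced mammalian cells. The VP64 and 2A segments are not individually annotated in the feature table, but an unannotated gap between dCas9 and BSD is consistent with them. The plasmid is used to activate this enhancer in human cells and so test its regulatory function; the "guide4" in the name suggests it is one of a set of guides.
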