Features (pLannotate 1.2.2; 38 found; start..end, strand, type, name):
     18..36      +  misc_RNA       MS2 stem loop: stem loop that binds the bacteriophage MS2 coat protein
     47..83      +  misc_RNA       gRNA scaffold (fragment): guide RNA scaffold for the Streptococcus pyogenes CRISPR/Cas9 system
     88..106     +  misc_RNA       MS2 stem loop: stem loop that binds the bacteriophage MS2 coat protein
    117..136     +  misc_RNA       gRNA scaffold (fragment): guide RNA scaffold for the Streptococcus pyogenes CRISPR/Cas9 system
    149..167     +  CDS            small t antigen (fragment): SV40 (simian virus 40) small t antigen
    193..404     +  promoter       EF-1α core promoter: core promoter for human elongation factor EF-1α
    421..468     +  CDS            nucleoplasmin NLS: bipartite nuclear localization signal from nucleoplasmin
    468..4569    +  CDS            dCas9 (fragment): catalytically dead mutant of the Cas9 endonuclease from the Streptococcus pyogenes Type II CRISPR/Cas system RNA-guided DNA-binding protein that lacks endonuclease activity due to the D10A mutation in the RuvC catalytic domain and the N863A mutation in the HNH catalytic domain
   4894..5292    +  CDS            BSD: blasticidin S deaminase; Aspergillus terreus BSD; confers resistance to blasticidin
   5293..5314    +  misc_feature   MCS (fragment): pBluescript multiple cloning site
   5317..5905    +  misc_feature   WPRE: woodchuck hepatitis virus posttranscriptional regulatory element
   5842..6423    +  CDS            nef (fragment): NEF_HV1H2 - Experimental evidence at protein level: Swiss-Prot protein existence level 1. Extracellular Nef protein targets CD4(+) T-lymphocytes for apoptosis by interacting with CXCR4 surface receptors. From Human immunodeficiency virus type 1 group M subtype B (isolate HXB2) (HIV-1).
   6430..6610    +  LTR            5' LTR (truncated): truncated 5' long terminal repeat (LTR) from HIV-1
   6642..6866    +  polyA_signal   bGH poly(A) signal: bovine growth hormone polyadenylation signal
   6870..6891    +  promoter       SV40 promoter (fragment): SV40 enhancer and early promoter
   6912..7340    +  rep_origin     f1 ori (sequence partly withheld): f1 bacteriophage origin of replication; arrow indicates direction of (+) strand synthesis
   7354..7683    +  promoter       SV40 promoter: SV40 enhancer and early promoter
   7731..7778    +  promoter       EM7 promoter: synthetic bacterial promoter&nbsp
   7797..8171    +  CDS            BleoR: antibiotic-binding protein; Sh ble from Streptoalloteichus hindustanus; confers resistance to bleomycin, phleomycin, and Zeocin™
   8181..8306    +  CDS            ble (fragment): BLE_KLEPN - Experimental evidence at protein level: Swiss-Prot protein existence level 1. Binding protein with a strong affinity to the bleomycin family of antibiotics. Binds to CL990; an antimitotic-antibiotic compound. From Klebsiella pneumoniae.
   8301..8422    +  polyA_signal   SV40 poly(A) signal: SV40 polyadenylation signal
   8493..8515    -  protein_bind   lac operator (fragment): The lac repressor binds to the lac operator to inhibit transcription in E. coli. This inhibition can be relieved by adding lactose or isopropyl-β-D-thiogalactopyranoside (IPTG). lac repressor encoded by lacI
   8519..8549    -  promoter       lac promoter: promoter for the E. coli lac operon
   8564..8585    -  protein_bind   CAP binding site: CAP binding activates transcription in the presence of cAMP. E. coli catabolite activator protein
   8598..8690    -  CDS            lacI (fragment): lac repressor; lacI; The lac repressor binds to the lac operator to inhibit transcription in E. coli. This inhibition can be relieved by adding lactose or isopropyl-β-D-thiogalactopyranoside (IPTG).
   8873..9461    -  rep_origin     ori: high-copy-number ColE1/pMB1/pBR322/pUC origin of replication
   9632..10492   -  CDS            AmpR: β-lactamase; bla; confers resistance to ampicillin, carbenicillin, and related antibiotics
  10493..10597   -  promoter       AmpR promoter: bla
  10656..10708   -  misc_feature   bom (fragment): basis of mobility region from pBR322
  10863..11242   +  enhancer       CMV enhancer: human cytomegalovirus immediate early enhancer
  11243..11442   +  promoter       CMV promoter: human cytomegalovirus (CMV) immediate early promoter
  11460..11640   +  LTR            5' LTR (truncated): truncated 5' long terminal repeat (LTR) from HIV-1
  11687..11812   +  misc_feature   HIV-1 Ψ: packaging signal of human immunodeficiency virus type 1
  11796..12159   +  CDS            HIV-1 gag (fragment): gag protein from human immunodeficiency virus 1; gag
  12305..12538   +  misc_feature   RRE: The Rev response element (RRE) of HIV-1 allows for Rev-dependent mRNA export from the nucleus to the cytoplasm.
  12915..13015   +  CDS            Rev (fragment): human immunodeficiency virus 1 (HIV-1) Rev protein; rev; enhances nuclear export of unspliced and incompletely spliced viral mRNAs
  13065..13182   +  misc_feature   cPPT/CTS: central polypurine tract and central termination sequence of HIV-1
  13232..13472   +  promoter       U6 promoter: RNA polymerase III promoter for human U6 snRNA
>Addgene plasmid #125468 | lentiSAMv2 C2CD4A/B-enh1-guide4 | addgene full sequence | sequence record 251407 | Addgene NGS Result
GTTTTAGAGCTAGGCCAACATGAGGATCACCCATGTCTGCAGGGCCTAGCAAGTTAAAATAAGGCTAGTC
CGTTATCAACTTGGCCAACATGAGGATCACCCATGTCTGCAGGGCCAAGTGGCACCGAGTCGGTGCTTTT
TTTGGATCCTAGGTCTTGAAAGGAGTGGGAATTGGCTCCGGTGCCCGTCAGTGGGCAGAGCGCACATCGC
CCACAGTCCCCGAGAAGTTGGGGGGAGGGGTCGGCAATTGATCCGGTGCCTAGAGAAGGTGGCGCGGGGT
AAACTGGGAAAGTGATGTCGTGTACTGGCTCCGCCTTTTTCCCGAGGGTGGGGGAGAACCGTATATAAGT
GCAGTAGTCGCCGTGAACGTTCTTTTTCGCAACGGGTTTGCCGCCAGAACACAGGCGTACGGCCACCATG
AAAAGGCCGGCGGCCACGAAAAAGGCCGGCCAGGCAAAAAAGAAAAAGGACAAGAAGTACAGCATCGGCC
TGGCCATCGGCACCAACTCTGTGGGCTGGGCCGTGATCACCGACGAGTACAAGGTGCCCAGCAAGAAATT
CAAGGTGCTGGGCAACACCGACCGGCACAGCATCAAGAAGAACCTGATCGGAGCCCTGCTGTTCGACAGC
GGCGAAACAGCCGAGGCCACCCGGCTGAAGAGAACCGCCAGAAGAAGATACACCAGACGGAAGAACCGGA
TCTGCTATCTGCAAGAGATCTTCAGCAACGAGATGGCCAAGGTGGACGACAGCTTCTTCCACAGACTGGA
AGAGTCCTTCCTGGTGGAAGAGGATAAGAAGCACGAGCGGCACCCCATCTTCGGCAACATCGTGGACGAG
GTGGCCTACCACGAGAAGTACCCCACCATCTACCACCTGAGAAAGAAACTGGTGGACAGCACCGACAAGG
CCGACCTGCGGCTGATCTATCTGGCCCTGGCCCACATGATCAAGTTCCGGGGCCACTTCCTGATCGAGGG
CGACCTGAACCCCGACAACAGCGACGTGGACAAGCTGTTCATCCAGCTGGTGCAGACCTACAACCAGCTG
TTCGAGGAAAACCCCATCAACGCCAGCGGCGTGGACGCCAAGGCCATCCTGTCTGCCAGACTGAGCAAGA
GCAGACGGCTGGAAAATCTGATCGCCCAGCTGCCCGGCGAGAAGAAGAATGGCCTGTTCGGCAACCTGAT
TGCCCTGAGCCTGGGCCTGACCCCCAACTTCAAGAGCAACTTCGACCTGGCCGAGGATGCCAAACTGCAG
CTGAGCAAGGACACCTACGACGACGACCTGGACAACCTGCTGGCCCAGATCGGCGACCAGTACGCCGACC
TGTTTCTGGCCGCCAAGAACCTGTCCGACGCCATCCTGCTGAGCGACATCCTGAGAGTGAACACCGAGAT
CACCAAGGCCCCCCTGAGCGCCTCTATGATCAAGAGATACGACGAGCACCACCAGGACCTGACCCTGCTG
AAAGCTCTCGTGCGGCAGCAGCTGCCTGAGAAGTACAAAGAGATTTTCTTCGACCAGAGCAAGAACGGCT
ACGCCGGCTACATTGACGGCGGAGCCAGCCAGGAAGAGTTCTACAAGTTCATCAAGCCCATCCTGGAAAA
GATGGACGGCACCGAGGAACTGCTCGTGAAGCTGAACAGAGAGGACCTGCTGCGGAAGCAGCGGACCTTC
GACAACGGCAGCATCCCCCACCAGATCCACCTGGGAGAGCTGCACGCCATTCTGCGGCGGCAGGAAGATT
TTTACCCATTCCTGAAGGACAACCGGGAAAAGATCGAGAAGATCCTGACCTTCCGCATCCCCTACTACGT
GGGCCCTCTGGCCAGGGGAAACAGCAGATTCGCCTGGATGACCAGAAAGAGCGAGGAAACCATCACCCCC
TGGAACTTCGAGGAAGTGGTGGACAAGGGCGCTTCCGCCCAGAGCTTCATCGAGCGGATGACCAACTTCG
ATAAGAACCTGCCCAACGAGAAGGTGCTGCCCAAGCACAGCCTGCTGTACGAGTACTTCACCGTGTATAA
CGAGCTGACCAAAGTGAAATACGTGACCGAGGGAATGAGAAAGCCCGCCTTCCTGAGCGGCGAGCAGAAA
AAGGCCATCGTGGACCTGCTGTTCAAGACCAACCGGAAAGTGACCGTGAAGCAGCTGAAAGAGGACTACT
TCAAGAAAATCGAGTGCTTCGACTCCGTGGAAATCTCCGGCGTGGAAGATCGGTTCAACGCCTCCCTGGG
CACATACCACGATCTGCTGAAAATTATCAAGGACAAGGACTTCCTGGACAATGAGGAAAACGAGGACATT
CTGGAAGATATCGTGCTGACCCTGACACTGTTTGAGGACAGAGAGATGATCGAGGAACGGCTGAAAACCT
ATGCCCACCTGTTCGACGACAAAGTGATGAAGCAGCTGAAGCGGCGGAGATACACCGGCTGGGGCAGGCT
GAGCCGGAAGCTGATCAACGGCATCCGGGACAAGCAGTCCGGCAAGACAATCCTGGATTTCCTGAAGTCC
GACGGCTTCGCCAACAGAAACTTCATGCAGCTGATCCACGACGACAGCCTGACCTTTAAAGAGGACATCC
AGAAAGCCCAGGTGTCCGGCCAGGGCGATAGCCTGCACGAGCACATTGCCAATCTGGCCGGCAGCCCCGC
CATTAAGAAGGGCATCCTGCAGACAGTGAAGGTGGTGGACGAGCTCGTGAAAGTGATGGGCCGGCACAAG
CCCGAGAACATCGTGATCGAAATGGCCAGAGAGAACCAGACCACCCAGAAGGGACAGAAGAACAGCCGCG
AGAGAATGAAGCGGATCGAAGAGGGCATCAAAGAGCTGGGCAGCCAGATCCTGAAAGAACACCCCGTGGA
AAACACCCAGCTGCAGAACGAGAAGCTGTACCTGTACTACCTGCAGAATGGGCGGGATATGTACGTGGAC
CAGGAACTGGACATCAACCGGCTGTCCGACTACGATGTGGACCACATCGTGCCTCAGAGCTTTCTGAAGG
ACGACTCCATCGACAACAAGGTGCTGACCAGAAGCGACAAGGCCCGGGGCAAGAGCGACAACGTGCCCTC
CGAAGAGGTCGTGAAGAAGATGAAGAACTACTGGCGGCAGCTGCTGAACGCCAAGCTGATTACCCAGAGA
AAGTTCGACAATCTGACCAAGGCCGAGAGAGGCGGCCTGAGCGAACTGGATAAGGCCGGCTTCATCAAGA
GACAGCTGGTGGAAACCCGGCAGATCACAAAGCACGTGGCACAGATCCTGGACTCCCGGATGAACACTAA
GTACGACGAGAATGACAAGCTGATCCGGGAAGTGAAAGTGATCACCCTGAAGTCCAAGCTGGTGTCCGAT
TTCCGGAAGGATTTCCAGTTTTACAAAGTGCGCGAGATCAACAACTACCACCACGCCCACGACGCCTACC
TGAACGCCGTCGTGGGAACCGCCCTGATCAAAAAGTACCCTAAGCTGGAAAGCGAGTTCGTGTACGGCGA
CTACAAGGTGTACGACGTGCGGAAGATGATCGCCAAGAGCGAGCAGGAAATCGGCAAGGCTACCGCCAAG
TACTTCTTCTACAGCAACATCATGAACTTTTTCAAGACCGAGATTACCCTGGCCAACGGCGAGATCCGGA
AGCGGCCTCTGATCGAGACAAACGGCGAAACCGGGGAGATCGTGTGGGATAAGGGCCGGGATTTTGCCAC
CGTGCGGAAAGTGCTGAGCATGCCCCAAGTGAATATCGTGAAAAAGACCGAGGTGCAGACAGGCGGCTTC
AGCAAAGAGTCTATCCTGCCCAAGAGGAACAGCGATAAGCTGATCGCCAGAAAGAAGGACTGGGACCCTA
AGAAGTACGGCGGCTTCGACAGCCCCACCGTGGCCTATTCTGTGCTGGTGGTGGCCAAAGTGGAAAAGGG
CAAGTCCAAGAAACTGAAGAGTGTGAAAGAGCTGCTGGGGATCACCATCATGGAAAGAAGCAGCTTCGAG
AAGAATCCCATCGACTTTCTGGAAGCCAAGGGCTACAAAGAAGTGAAAAAGGACCTGATCATCAAGCTGC
CTAAGTACTCCCTGTTCGAGCTGGAAAACGGCCGGAAGAGAATGCTGGCCTCTGCCGGCGAACTGCAGAA
GGGAAACGAACTGGCCCTGCCCTCCAAATATGTGAACTTCCTGTACCTGGCCAGCCACTATGAGAAGCTG
AAGGGCTCCCCCGAGGATAATGAGCAGAAACAGCTGTTTGTGGAACAGCACAAGCACTACCTGGACGAGA
TCATCGAGCAGATCAGCGAGTTCTCCAAGAGAGTGATCCTGGCCGACGCTAATCTGGACAAAGTGCTGTC
CGCCTACAACAAGCACCGGGATAAGCCCATCAGAGAGCAGGCCGAGAATATCATCCACCTGTTTACCCTG
ACCAATCTGGGAGCCCCTGCCGCCTTCAAGTACTTTGACACCACCATCGACCGGAAGAGGTACACCAGCA
CCAAAGAGGTGCTGGACGCCACCCTGATCCACCAGAGCATCACCGGCCTGTACGAGACACGGATCGACCT
GTCTCAGCTGGGAGGCGACAGCGCTGGAGGAGGTGGAAGCGGAGGAGGAGGAAGCGGAGGAGGAGGTAGC
GGACCTAAGAAAAAGAGGAAGGTGGCGGCCGCTGGATCCGGACGGGCTGACGCATTGGACGATTTTGATC
TGGATATGCTGGGAAGTGACGCCCTCGATGATTTTGACCTTGACATGCTTGGTTCGGATGCCCTTGATGA
CTTTGACCTCGACATGCTCGGCAGTGACGCCCTTGATGATTTCGACCTGGACATGCTGATTAACTGTACA
GGCAGTGGAGAGGGCAGAGGAAGTCTGCTAACATGCGGTGACGTCGAGGAGAATCCTGGCCCAATGGCCA
AGCCTTTGTCTCAAGAAGAATCCACCCTCATTGAAAGAGCAACGGCTACAATCAACAGCATCCCCATCTC
TGAAGACTACAGCGTCGCCAGCGCAGCTCTCTCTAGCGACGGCCGCATCTTCACTGGTGTCAATGTATAT
CATTTTACTGGGGGACCTTGTGCAGAACTCGTGGTGCTGGGCACTGCTGCTGCTGCGGCAGCTGGCAACC
TGACTTGTATCGTCGCGATCGGAAATGAGAACAGGGGCATCTTGAGCCCCTGCGGACGGTGCCGACAGGT
GCTTCTCGATCTGCATCCTGGGATCAAAGCCATAGTGAAGGACAGTGATGGACAGCCGACGGCAGTTGGG
ATTCGTGAATTGCTGCCCTCTGGTTATGTGTGGGAGGGCTAAGAATTCGATATCAAGCTTATCGGTAATC
AACCTCTGGATTACAAAATTTGTGAAAGATTGACTGGTATTCTTAACTATGTTGCTCCTTTTACGCTATG
TGGATACGCTGCTTTAATGCCTTTGTATCATGCTATTGCTTCCCGTATGGCTTTCATTTTCTCCTCCTTG
TATAAATCCTGGTTGCTGTCTCTTTATGAGGAGTTGTGGCCCGTTGTCAGGCAACGTGGCGTGGTGTGCA
CTGTGTTTGCTGACGCAACCCCCACTGGTTGGGGCATTGCCACCACCTGTCAGCTCCTTTCCGGGACTTT
CGCTTTCCCCCTCCCTATTGCCACGGCGGAACTCATCGCCGCCTGCCTTGCCCGCTGCTGGACAGGGGCT
CGGCTGTTGGGCACTGACAATTCCGTGGTGTTGTCGGGGAAATCATCGTCCTTTCCTTGGCTGCTCGCCT
GTGTTGCCACCTGGATTCTGCGCGGGACGTCCTTCTGCTACGTCCCTTCGGCCCTCAATCCAGCGGACCT
TCCTTCCCGCGGCCTGCTGCCGGCTCTGCGGCCTCTTCCGCGTCTTCGCCTTCGCCCTCAGACGAGTCGG
ATCTCCCTTTGGGCCGCCTCCCCGCATCGATACCGTCGACCTCGAGACCTAGAAAAACATGGAGCAATCA
CAAGTAGCAATACAGCAGCTACCAATGCTGATTGTGCCTGGCTAGAAGCACAAGAGGAGGAGGAGGTGGG
TTTTCCAGTCACACCTCAGGTACCTTTAAGACCAATGACTTACAAGGCAGCTGTAGATCTTAGCCACTTT
TTAAAAGAAAAGGGGGGACTGGAAGGGCTAATTCACTCCCAACGAAGACAAGATATCCTTGATCTGTGGA
TCTACCACACACAAGGCTACTTCCCTGATTGGCAGAACTACACACCAGGGCCAGGGATCAGATATCCACT
GACCTTTGGATGGTGCTACAAGCTAGTACCAGTTGAGCAAGAGAAGGTAGAAGAAGCCAATGAAGGAGAG
AACACCCGCTTGTTACACCCTGTGAGCCTGCATGGGATGGATGACCCGGAGAGAGAAGTATTAGAGTGGA
GGTTTGACAGCCGCCTAGCATTTCATCACATGGCCCGAGAGCTGCATCCGGACTGTACTGGGTCTCTCTG
GTTAGACCAGATCTGAGCCTGGGAGCTCTCTGGCTAACTAGGGAACCCACTGCTTAAGCCTCAATAAAGC
TTGCCTTGAGTGCTTCAAGTAGTGTGTGCCCGTCTGTTGTGTGACTCTGGTAACTAGAGATCCCTCAGAC
CCTTTTAGTCAGTGTGGAAAATCTCTAGCAGGGCCCGTTTAAACCCGCTGATCAGCCTCGACTGTGCCTT
CTAGTTGCCAGCCATCTGTTGTTTGCCCCTCCCCCGTGCCTTCCTTGACCCTGGAAGGTGCCACTCCCAC
TGTCCTTTCCTAATAAAATGAGGAAATTGCATCGCATTGTCTGAGTAGGTGTCATTCTATTCTGGGGGGT
GGGGTGGGGCAGGACAGCAAGGGGGAGGATTGGGAAGACAATAGCAGGCATGCTGGGGATGCGGTGGGCT
CTATGGCTTCTGAGGCGGAAAGAACCAGCTGGGGCTCTAGGGGGTATCCCC
[124 nt withheld, positions 6912-7035]
C
[91 nt withheld, positions 7037-7127]
A
[49 nt withheld, positions 7129-7177]
CCTTTGACGTTGGAGTCCACGTTCTTT
[37 nt withheld, positions 7205-7241]
ACCCTATCTCGGTCTATTCTTTTGATTTATAAGGGATTTTGCCGATTTCGGCCTATTGGTTAAAAAATGA
GCTGATTTAACAAAAATTTAACGCGAATTAATTCTGTGGAATGTGTGTCAGTTAGGGTGTGGAAAGTCCC
CAGGCTCCCCAGCAGGCAGAAGTATGCAAAGCATGCATCTCAATTAGTCAGCAACCAGGTGTGGAAAGTC
CCCAGGCTCCCCAGCAGGCAGAAGTATGCAAAGCATGCATCTCAATTAGTCAGCAACCATAGTCCCGCCC
CTAACTCCGCCCATCCCGCCCCTAACTCCGCCCAGTTCCGCCCATTCTCCGCCCCATGGCTGACTAATTT
TTTTTATTTATGCAGAGGCCGAGGCCGCCTCTGCCTCTGAGCTATTCCAGAAGTAGTGAGGAGGCTTTTT
TGGAGGCCTAGGCTTTTGCAAAAAGCTCCCGGGAGCTTGTATATCCATTTTCGGATCTGATCAGCACGTG
TTGACAATTAATCATCGGCATAGTATATCGGCATAGTATAATACGACAAGGTGAGGAACTAAACCATGGC
CAAGTTGACCAGTGCCGTTCCGGTGCTCACCGCGCGCGACGTCGCCGGAGCGGTCGAGTTCTGGACCGAC
CGGCTCGGGTTCTCCCGGGACTTCGTGGAGGACGACTTCGCCGGTGTGGTCCGGGACGACGTGACCCTGT
TCATCAGCGCGGTCCAGGACCAGGTGGTGCCGGACAACACCCTGGCCTGGGTGTGGGTGCGCGGCCTGGA
CGAGCTGTACGCCGAGTGGTCGGAGGTCGTGTCCACGAACTTCCGGGACGCCTCCGGGCCGGCCATGACC
GAGATCGGCGAGCAGCCGTGGGGGCGGGAGTTCGCCCTGCGCGACCCGGCCGGCAACTGCGTGCACTTCG
TGGCCGAGGAGCAGGACTGACACGTGCTACGAGATTTCGATTCCACCGCCGCCTTCTATGAAAGGTTGGG
CTTCGGAATCGTTTTCCGGGACGCCGGCTGGATGATCCTCCAGCGCGGGGATCTCATGCTGGAGTTCTTC
GCCCACCCCAACTTGTTTATTGCAGCTTATAATGGTTACAAATAAAGCAATAGCATCACAAATTTCACAA
ATAAAGCATTTTTTTCACTGCATTCTAGTTGTGGTTTGTCCAAACTCATCAATGTATCTTATCATGTCTG
TATACCGTCGACCTCTAGCTAGAGCTTGGCGTAATCATGGTCATAGCTGTTTCCTGTGTGAAATTGTTAT
CCGCTCACAATTCCACACAACATACGAGCCGGAAGCATAAAGTGTAAAGCCTGGGGTGCCTAATGAGTGA
GCTAACTCACATTAATTGCGTTGCGCTCACTGCCCGCTTTCCAGTCGGGAAACCTGTCGTGCCAGCTGCA
TTAATGAATCGGCCAACGCGCGGGGAGAGGCGGTTTGCGTATTGGGCGCTCTTCCGCTTCCTCGCTCACT
GACTCGCTGCGCTCGGTCGTTCGGCTGCGGCGAGCGGTATCAGCTCACTCAAAGGCGGTAATACGGTTAT
CCACAGAATCAGGGGATAACGCAGGAAAGAACATGTGAGCAAAAGGCCAGCAAAAGGCCAGGAACCGTAA
AAAGGCCGCGTTGCTGGCGTTTTTCCATAGGCTCCGCCCCCCTGACGAGCATCACAAAAATCGACGCTCA
AGTCAGAGGTGGCGAAACCCGACAGGACTATAAAGATACCAGGCGTTTCCCCCTGGAAGCTCCCTCGTGC
GCTCTCCTGTTCCGACCCTGCCGCTTACCGGATACCTGTCCGCCTTTCTCCCTTCGGGAAGCGTGGCGCT
TTCTCATAGCTCACGCTGTAGGTATCTCAGTTCGGTGTAGGTCGTTCGCTCCAAGCTGGGCTGTGTGCAC
GAACCCCCCGTTCAGCCCGACCGCTGCGCCTTATCCGGTAACTATCGTCTTGAGTCCAACCCGGTAAGAC
ACGACTTATCGCCACTGGCAGCAGCCACTGGTAACAGGATTAGCAGAGCGAGGTATGTAGGCGGTGCTAC
AGAGTTCTTGAAGTGGTGGCCTAACTACGGCTACACTAGAAGAACAGTATTTGGTATCTGCGCTCTGCTG
AAGCCAGTTACCTTCGGAAAAAGAGTTGGTAGCTCTTGATCCGGCAAACAAACCACCGCTGGTAGCGGTG
GTTTTTTTGTTTGCAAGCAGCAGATTACGCGCAGAAAAAAAGGATCTCAAGAAGATCCTTTGATCTTTTC
TACGGGGTCTGACGCTCAGTGGAACGAAAACTCACGTTAAGGGATTTTGGTCATGAGATTATCAAAAAGG
ATCTTCACCTAGATCCTTTTAAATTAAAAATGAAGTTTTAAATCAATCTAAAGTATATATGAGTAAACTT
GGTCTGACAGTTACCAATGCTTAATCAGTGAGGCACCTATCTCAGCGATCTGTCTATTTCGTTCATCCAT
AGTTGCCTGACTCCCCGTCGTGTAGATAACTACGATACGGGAGGGCTTACCATCTGGCCCCAGTGCTGCA
ATGATACCGCGAGACCCACGCTCACCGGCTCCAGATTTATCAGCAATAAACCAGCCAGCCGGAAGGGCCG
AGCGCAGAAGTGGTCCTGCAACTTTATCCGCCTCCATCCAGTCTATTAATTGTTGCCGGGAAGCTAGAGT
AAGTAGTTCGCCAGTTAATAGTTTGCGCAACGTTGTTGCCATTGCTACAGGCATCGTGGTGTCACGCTCG
TCGTTTGGTATGGCTTCATTCAGCTCCGGTTCCCAACGATCAAGGCGAGTTACATGATCCCCCATGTTGT
GCAAAAAAGCGGTTAGCTCCTTCGGTCCTCCGATCGTTGTCAGAAGTAAGTTGGCCGCAGTGTTATCACT
CATGGTTATGGCAGCACTGCATAATTCTCTTACTGTCATGCCATCCGTAAGATGCTTTTCTGTGACTGGT
GAGTACTCAACCAAGTCATTCTGAGAATAGTGTATGCGGCGACCGAGTTGCTCTTGCCCGGCGTCAATAC
GGGATAATACCGCGCCACATAGCAGAACTTTAAAAGTGCTCATCATTGGAAAACGTTCTTCGGGGCGAAA
ACTCTCAAGGATCTTACCGCTGTTGAGATCCAGTTCGATGTAACCCACTCGTGCACCCAACTGATCTTCA
GCATCTTTTACTTTCACCAGCGTTTCTGGGTGAGCAAAAACAGGAAGGCAAAATGCCGCAAAAAAGGGAA
TAAGGGCGACACGGAAATGTTGAATACTCATACTCTTCCTTTTTCAATATTATTGAAGCATTTATCAGGG
TTATTGTCTCATGAGCGGATACATATTTGAATGTATTTAGAAAAATAAACAAATAGGGGTTCCGCGCACA
TTTCCCCGAAAAGTGCCACCTGACGTCGACGGATCGGGAGATCTCCCGATCCCCTATGGTGCACTCTCAG
TACAATCTGCTCTGATGCCGCATAGTTAAGCCAGTATCTGCTCCCTGCTTGTGTGTTGGAGGTCGCTGAG
TAGTGCGCGAGCAAAATTTAAGCTACAACAAGGCAAGGCTTGACCGACAATTGCATGAAGAATCTGCTTA
GGGTTAGGCGTTTTGCGCTGCTTCGCGATGTACGGGCCAGATATACGCGTTGACATTGATTATTGACTAG
TTATTAATAGTAATCAATTACGGGGTCATTAGTTCATAGCCCATATATGGAGTTCCGCGTTACATAACTT
ACGGTAAATGGCCCGCCTGGCTGACCGCCCAACGACCCCCGCCCATTGACGTCAATAATGACGTATGTTC
CCATAGTAACGCCAATAGGGACTTTCCATTGACGTCAATGGGTGGAGTATTTACGGTAAACTGCCCACTT
GGCAGTACATCAAGTGTATCATATGCCAAGTACGCCCCCTATTGACGTCAATGACGGTAAATGGCCCGCC
TGGCATTATGCCCAGTACATGACCTTATGGGACTTTCCTACTTGGCAGTACATCTACGTATTAGTCATCG
CTATTACCATGGTGATGCGGTTTTGGCAGTACATCAATGGGCGTGGATAGCGGTTTGACTCACGGGGATT
TCCAAGTCTCCACCCCATTGACGTCAATGGGAGTTTGTTTTGGCACCAAAATCAACGGGACTTTCCAAAA
TGTCGTAACAACTCCGCCCCATTGACGCAAATGGGCGGTAGGCGTGTACGGTGGGAGGTCTATATAAGCA
GCGCGTTTTGCCTGTACTGGGTCTCTCTGGTTAGACCAGATCTGAGCCTGGGAGCTCTCTGGCTAACTAG
GGAACCCACTGCTTAAGCCTCAATAAAGCTTGCCTTGAGTGCTTCAAGTAGTGTGTGCCCGTCTGTTGTG
TGACTCTGGTAACTAGAGATCCCTCAGACCCTTTTAGTCAGTGTGGAAAATCTCTAGCAGTGGCGCCCGA
ACAGGGACTTGAAAGCGAAAGGGAAACCAGAGGAGCTCTCTCGACGCAGGACTCGGCTTGCTGAAGCGCG
CACGGCAAGAGGCGAGGGGCGGCGACTGGTGAGTACGCCAAAAATTTTGACTAGCGGAGGCTAGAAGGAG
AGAGATGGGTGCGAGAGCGTCAGTATTAAGCGGGGGAGAATTAGATCGCGATGGGAAAAAATTCGGTTAA
GGCCAGGGGGAAAGAAAAAATATAAATTAAAACATATAGTATGGGCAAGCAGGGAGCTAGAACGATTCGC
AGTTAATCCTGGCCTGTTAGAAACATCAGAAGGCTGTAGACAAATACTGGGACAGCTACAACCATCCCTT
CAGACAGGATCAGAAGAACTTAGATCATTATATAATACAGTAGCAACCCTCTATTGTGTGCATCAAAGGA
TAGAGATAAAAGACACCAAGGAAGCTTTAGACAAGATAGAGGAAGAGCAAAACAAAAGTAAGACCACCGC
ACAGCAAGCGGCCGCTGATCTTCAGACCTGGAGGAGGAGATATGAGGGACAATTGGAGAAGTGAATTATA
TAAATATAAAGTAGTAAAAATTGAACCATTAGGAGTAGCACCCACCAAGGCAAAGAGAAGAGTGGTGCAG
AGAGAAAAAAGAGCAGTGGGAATAGGAGCTTTGTTCCTTGGGTTCTTGGGAGCAGCAGGAAGCACTATGG
GCGCAGCGTCAATGACGCTGACGGTACAGGCCAGACAATTATTGTCTGGTATAGTGCAGCAGCAGAACAA
TTTGCTGAGGGCTATTGAGGCGCAACAGCATCTGTTGCAACTCACAGTCTGGGGCATCAAGCAGCTCCAG
GCAAGAATCCTGGCTGTGGAAAGATACCTAAAGGATCAACAGCTCCTGGGGATTTGGGGTTGCTCTGGAA
AACTCATTTGCACCACTGCTGTGCCTTGGAATGCTAGTTGGAGTAATAAATCTCTGGAACAGATTTGGAA
TCACACGACCTGGATGGAGTGGGACAGAGAAATTAACAATTACACAAGCTTAATACACTCCTTAATTGAA
GAATCGCAAAACCAGCAAGAAAAGAATGAACAAGAATTATTGGAATTAGATAAATGGGCAAGTTTGTGGA
ATTGGTTTAACATAACAAATTGGCTGTGGTATATAAAATTATTCATAATGATAGTAGGAGGCTTGGTAGG
TTTAAGAATAGTTTTTGCTGTACTTTCTATAGTGAATAGAGTTAGGCAGGGATATTCACCATTATCGTTT
CAGACCCACCTCCCAACCCCGAGGGGACCCGACAGGCCCGAAGGAATAGAAGAAGAAGGTGGAGAGAGAG
ACAGAGACAGATCCATTCGATTAGTGAACGGATCGGCACTGCGTGCGCCAATTCTGCAGACAAATGGCAG
TATTCATCCACAATTTTAAAAGAAAAGGGGGGATTGGGGGGTACAGTGCAGGGGAAAGAATAGTAGACAT
AATAGCAACAGACATACAAACTAAAGAATTACAAAAACAAATTACAAAAATTCAAAATTTTCGGGTTTAT
TACAGGGACAGCAGAGATCCAGTTTGGTTAATTAGCTAGCGAGGGCCTATTTCCCATGATTCCTTCATAT
TTGCATATACGATACAAGGCTGTTAGAGAGATAATTGGAATTAATTTGACTGTAAACACAAAGATATTAG
TACAAAATACGTGACGTAGAAAGTAATAATTTCTTGGGTAGTTTGCAGTTTTAAAATTATGTTTTAAAAT
GGACTATCATATGCTTACCGTAACTTGAAAGTATTTCGATTTCTTGGCTTTATATATCTTGTGGAAAGGA
CGAAACACCGCTTGCCAACGTTTAATGTTT
